Addgene plasmid #164956: pENTR-D-TOPO-kcnn1a
Purpose: Zebrafish kcnn1a gene CDS
Depositing lab: GuangJun Zhang. Depositing organization: Purdue University. Publication: Phylogenetic and developmental analyses indicate complex functions of Calcium-Activated Potassium Channels in zebrafish embryonic development. Silic MR, Black MM, Zhang G. Dev Dyn. 2021 Mar 16. doi: 10.1002/dvdy.329. PubMed 33728688.
Backbone
  Vector backbone: pENTR-D-TOPO
  Backbone manufacturer: Invitrogen
  Backbone size w/o insert (bp): 2580
  Total vector size (bp): 5253
  Vector type: PCR cloning vector
Growth in bacteria
  Bacterial resistance: Kanamycin, 50 μg/mL
  Growth temperature: 37°C
  Growth strain: DH5alpha
  Copy number: High Copy
Gene/Insert
  Gene/Insert name: kcnn1a (alt name: si:rp71-39b20.3)
  Species: D. rerio (zebrafish)
  Insert size (bp): 2673
  Entrez Gene: kcnn1a (a.k.a. si:rp71-39b20.3)
  Cloning method: TOPO Cloning
  Sequencing primers: 5′ M13F; 3′ M13R
Terms and licenses: Academic/Nonprofit Terms; Industry Terms: Not Available to Industry
Depositor comments: The DNA sequence was amplified from pooled wild-type TAB zebrafish embryos. According to the predicted sequence, XP_005171293.1, there are likely polymorphisms, K185E, H323Y, S599N, which are not listed in the current ENSEMBL database. This is possibly due to incomplete zebrafish genome annotation, GRCz11. In addition, at the 5’ end of the insert, there are 44bps extra forward primer dimer sequences (ATGCGGCATCGGCACGCGGGCCATGCGGCATCGGCACGCGGGCC) before the start codon. But this will not impact the result of the whole mount in situ hybridization.
How to cite: pENTR-D-TOPO-kcnn1a was a gift from GuangJun Zhang (Addgene plasmid # 164956 ; http://n2t.net/addgene:164956 ; RRID:Addgene_164956)
