[The description below was written by a language model from this plasmid's Addgene catalogue record and pLannotate feature annotations shown in this document.]
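Description:
pENTR-D-TOPO-kcnn1a is a Gateway entry clone built on the Invitrogen pENTR-D-TOPO backbone, a small PCR cloning vector maintained in E. coli. It replicates from a high-copy ColE1/pUC-type origin and is selected with kanamycin through an aminoglycoside phosphotransferase (KanR) gene. The rrnB T1 and T2 terminators upstream of the cloning site shield the insert from read-through transcription. The short lacI and lacZα matches in the feature table are only backbone fragments, not functional genes.

The insert is the coding sequence of zebrafish kcnn1a, about 2.7 kb, introduced by TOPO cloning between the attL1 and attL2 recombination sites. The annotation tool recognises part of it by homology to rat Kcnn1 (SK1), a small-conductance, voltage-independent potassium channel activated by intracellular calcium. That label reflects similarity only, since the recorded species is D. rerio. The attL sites allow the insert to be moved into any attR-containing destination vector by an LR reaction. The entry vector has no promoter for expressing the gene in eukaryotic cells. A T7 promoter lies just beyond attL2 and points back toward the insert, so it can drive in vitro transcription of antisense RNA.

According to the depositor, the sequence was amplified from pooled wild-type embryos and carries three amino-acid differences from the predicted protein, which are thought to be polymorphisms. There is also a 44 bp primer-dimer duplication ahead of the start codon. It is said not to affect whole-mount in situ hybridization, the stated application, but could matter if the clone were used for expression. The sequenced record (5,306 nt) is slightly longer than the catalogued total of 5,253 bp.
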