Features (pLannotate 1.2.2; 10 found; start..end, strand, type, name):
    414..506     +  CDS            lacI (fragment): lac repressor; lacI; The lac repressor binds to the lac operator to inhibit transcription in E. coli. This inhibition can be relieved by adding lactose or isopropyl-β-D-thiogalactopyranoside (IPTG).
    561..588     -  terminator     rrnB T2 terminator: transcription terminator T2 from the E. coli rrnB gene
    720..763     +  terminator     rrnB T1 terminator: Escherichia coli rrnB; transcription terminator T1 from the E. coli rrnB gene
    810..846     -  CDS            lacZα (fragment): LacZα fragment of β-galactosidase; lacZ fragment
    862..961     +  protein_bind   attL1: mutant version of attL; recombination site for the Gateway® LR reaction LR Clonase™
   2082..3566    +  CDS            Kcnn1 (fragment): KCNN1_RAT - Also known as Sk1. Experimental evidence at protein level: Swiss-Prot protein existence level 1. Forms a voltage-independent potassium channel activated by intracellular calcium. Activation is followed by membrane hyperpolarization. Thought to regulate neuronal excitability by contributing to the slow component of synaptic afterhyperpolarization. The channel is blocked by apamin (By similarity). From Rattus norvegicus (Rat).
   3724..3823    -  protein_bind   attL2: mutant version of attL; recombination site for the Gateway® LR reaction LR Clonase™
   3841..3859    -  promoter       T7 promoter: promoter for bacteriophage T7 RNA polymerase
   3993..4802    +  CDS            KanR: aminoglycoside phosphotransferase; aph(3')-Ia; confers resistance to kanamycin in bacteria or G418 (Geneticin®) in eukaryotes
   4949..231     +  rep_origin     ori (across the origin): high-copy-number ColE1/pMB1/pBR322/pUC origin of replication
>Addgene plasmid #164956 | pENTR-D-TOPO-kcnn1a | addgene full sequence | sequence record 325842 | Addgene NGS Result
ACCTACACCGAACTGAGATACCTACAGCGTGAGCTATGAGAAAGCGCCACGCTTCCCGAAGGGAGAAAGG
CGGACAGGTATCCGGTAAGCGGCAGGGTCGGAACAGGAGAGCGCACGAGGGAGCTTCCAGGGGGAAACGC
CTGGTATCTTTATAGTCCTGTCGGGTTTCGCCACCTCTGACTTGAGCGTCGATTTTTGTGATGCTCGTCA
GGGGGGCGGAGCCTATGGAAAAACGCCAGCAACGCGGCCTTTTTACGGTTCCTGGCCTTTTGCTGGCCTT
TTGCTCACATGTTCTTTCCTGCGTTATCCCCTGATTCTGTGGATAACCGTATTACCGCCTTTGAGTGAGC
TGATACCGCTCGCCGCAGCCGAACGACCGAGCGCAGCGAGTCAGTGAGCGAGGAAGCGGAAGAGCGCCCA
ATACGCAAACCGCCTCTCCCCGCGCGTTGGCCGATTCATTAATGCAGCTGGCACGACAGGTTTCCCGACT
GGAAAGCGGGCAGTGAGCGCAACGCAATTAATACGCGTACCGCTAGCCAGGAAGAGTTTGTAGAAACGCA
AAAAGGCCATCCGTCAGGATGGCCTTCTGCTTAGTTTGATGCCTGGCAGTTTATGGCGGGCGTCCTGCCC
GCCACCCTCCGGGCCGTTGCTTCACAACGTTCAAATCCGCTCCCGGCGGATTTGTCCTACTCAGGAGAGC
GTTCACCGACAAACAACAGATAAAACGAAAGGCCCAGTCTTCCGACTGAGCCTTTCGTTTTATTTGATGC
CTGGCAGTTCCCTACTCTCGCGTTAACGCTAGCATGGATGTTTTCCCAGTCACGACGTTGTAAAACGACG
GCCAGTCTTAAGCTCGGGCCCCAAATAATGATTTTATTTTGACTGATAGTGACCTGTTCGTTGCAACAAA
TTGATGAGCAATGCTTTTTTATAATGCCAACTTTGTACAAAAAAGCAGGCTCCGCGGCCGCCCCCTTCAC
CATGCGGCATCGGCACGCGGGCCATGCGGCATCGGCACGCGGGCCATGCGGCATCGGCACGCGGGAGCTG
TCCACCAGCAGCACAGCAACGACGCGGACGCTCGTGACAGTCCAAAAGAAGCATCTTGTCCAGTCGCCCC
GCTCTTTAGTCTGCCGCCCCCACCGCCATCGATAAAGGAGCGATCCACCTCCTCACATAACAACCGACAT
GTACAGTCCTGTCCGGACCGCGGCACCAGGAACGACGAGTGCCTGCCTTTGACCGGCCACTGCAGCCTCG
CGCAGGGAGCGCGCACCGACCGTCAGCCTTACGACAACCTGCCGCATCCGTTTCCAGGGGCCTCATCTGG
CTATCAGTGTCATTCAGAGGGGAGCCATTCTCCTCAGCAGAGATCTTCCGTTTCCCCGCAGCCCTCCCCA
TCTGAACTGCTGCCGCCGCCTCTGCCTTCGCACATTTCTAATACGCGGGATACGCGCCAAAAGAGTGCTA
ATTACAAACAAGACATCGTACAGCGTCGCGTCGGGGAGGGGGGGCGTCGAGACCAATACCAGTTGCTGCA
GCAACCTTGTTATAATCAACAAAGGGACCCCTCCTTTGAGCCACTCTTGCCAAACTCTAGTCAAGGACAC
GTAAATGAGCGCGAGGAAGCCGAGAAGGAGAGGCAATTAATTGAGCCTCAGGCTCAGTTACTGTTGGGCA
GCAGCTTGCCGATCAACTACTGCATCGGCGGATCGGGGCAAGTGTGCAGAAACAAGCAGGCGCCGCTGTT
GCAGCATCAGCATCAGCAGGCTCGCGCGCAGGAGCACAGCCTCCAGCAGCAGCACAGTGACCGAGACAGC
AGGTACCAGGAGGGGAAAATCGCGCTCTGTCAGCCGTATCGATGCGAGCGCGCGCTGGAGAGAAACTCGT
CCGTGTCTAGTAGTGAAGCCAGCAGCCCCCCGTACGGCTCCAGCAGTCAACTGTGGCCAGAGCCCCACGA
CAAGGAGGAGAAGAAAAATCGGGCTGGCAAATACAAGGCACATGCTGAGCGAACAAAGCTGAGCCATGCT
GGATCCAAGGCCTCCGTCTCCGAGAGCAGTCACTCACTCCCTCAGATAGCCATGAACAGCTGCAAGTACA
ATGGAGGAGTGGTGAGACCACTGGGCAGCCTGGCGGCGTCAAGACGCAACCTGGCGGAGCATGACTCTGA
GACCCAGCCGCTCCAGACGCTGCACAGCTCCGGCCTGGAAGTGGTCGTCTCCAAGGGCGGAGGCGAAGAC
CCCAGCAAGGCGTCCAATGAGAGCCTGGTCCGAGAGAGCGGCAACGCACCGCAGAAGAAGAATAAAGATA
TTGGCTACAAACTGGGCCACAGGAGGGCACTTTTTGAGAAACGCAAGCGGCTCAGTGACTATGCCCTAAT
ATTCGGCATGTTTGGGATCGTTGTGATGGTAACAGAGACTGAACTATCCTGGGGGGTTTACACTAAGGAA
TCTTCATATTCATTTGCACTGAAATGCCTTATCAGCCTTTCCACTGTTATTTTGCTTGGTCTTATAATAA
TGTACCACGCTCGGGAAATACAGCTGTTCATGGTGGACAATGGTGCGGATGACTGGAGGATAGCCATGAC
ATACGAGCGCATCTTTTTCATTGTCCTGGAGCTGTTGGTGTGTGCCATTCACCCCATCCCGGGCCAGTAC
GTATTCACATGGACGGCCCGGCTGGCTTTCACCTACGTGCCCTCCGTGGCAGACGCCGACGTAGACATCA
TCCTCTCCATCCCCATGTTCCTTCGCCTCTACCTGATAGGCCGGGTTATGCTCCTTCATAGCAAACTGTT
CACGGACGCATCTTCACGCAATATAGGTGCCCTCAACAAGATCAACTTCAACACACGCTTCGTGATGAAG
ACCCTCATGACCATCTGTCCGGGCACCGTGCTGCTGGTCTTCAGCATCTCCTCCTGGATCATCGCGGCCT
GGACCGTGCGGGTCTGTGAGAGGTATCATGACAAACAAGAAGTCACTAGTAACTTTCTTGGAGCTATGTG
GCTAATTTCCATAACTTTCCTATCAATTGGCTATGGAGATATGGTCCCTCACACATACTGTGGAAAAGGG
GTCTGCCTTCTCACGGGAATCATGGGAGCTGGTTGCACTGCACTTGTAGTCGCGGTAGTAGCCAGAAAGT
TAGAATTGACAAAAGCTGAGAAACACGTCCACAATTTCATGATGGACACCCAACTTTGTAAACGAGTGAA
GAACACAGCTGCCAATGTACTCAGGGAAACATGGCTCATCTACAAACACACAAAATTAGTGAAGAAGATA
GATCATGCCAAAGTGCGCAAACATCAGCGCAAGTTCTTGCAGGCCATTCACCAAGCTCAGAAGCTCCGCA
GTGTGAAAATGGAGCAGAGGAAACTCAATGACCAGGCCAACACTCTGGTGGACCTGGCGAAGACACAGAA
TGTGATGTATGACCTGGTGTCAGAGCTGCAGGAGCGCAGCGAGGAGCTGGACAAGCGTATTGGCACATTG
GAGGACAAGCTGGACGCAGTCACCGGCAGCCTGCAGGCTCTGCCCTGTCTGATCTCCCAAGCCATAACTC
AGCAGCAGCAGGATCTTCTGGATGGCTTTGTGCACCGCTTCCGGCCCCCATCACTGGGCTCAGACCGTTC
CTGGACCCCATCTAGACGGCGGCGCTCCCCCTCCACTGCCCCGCACACCTCCTCGGACAGCGGCTAAAAG
GGTGGGCGCGCCGACCCAGCTTTCTTGTACAAAGTTGGCATTATAAGAAAGCATTGCTTATCAATTTGTT
GCAACGAACAGGTCACTATCAGTCAAAATAAAATCATTATTTGCCATCCAGCTGATATCCCCTATAGTGA
GTCGTATTACATGGTCATAGCTGTTTCCTGGCAGCTCTGGCCCGTGTCTCAAAATCTCTGATGTTACATT
GCACAAGATAAAAATATATCATCATGAACAATAAAACTGTCTGCTTACATAAACAGTAATACAAGGGGTG
TTATGAGCCATATTCAACGGGAAACGTCGAGGCCGCGATTAAATTCCAACATGGATGCTGATTTATATGG
GTATAAATGGGCTCGCGATAATGTCGGGCAATCAGGTGCGACAATCTATCGCTTGTATGGGAAGCCCGAT
GCGCCAGAGTTGTTTCTGAAACATGGCAAAGGTAGCGTTGCCAATGATGTTACAGATGAGATGGTCAGAC
TAAACTGGCTGACGGAATTTATGCCTCTTCCGACCATCAAGCATTTTATCCGTACTCCTGATGATGCATG
GTTACTCACCACTGCGATCCCCGGAAAAACAGCATTCCAGGTATTAGAAGAATATCCTGATTCAGGTGAA
AATATTGTTGATGCGCTGGCAGTGTTCCTGCGCCGGTTGCATTCGATTCCTGTTTGTAATTGTCCTTTTA
ACAGCGATCGCGTATTTCGTCTCGCTCAGGCGCAATCACGAATGAATAACGGTTTGGTTGATGCGAGTGA
TTTTGATGACGAGCGTAATGGCTGGCCTGTTGAACAAGTCTGGAAAGAAATGCATAAACTTTTGCCATTC
TCACCGGATTCAGTCGTCACTCATGGTGATTTCTCACTTGATAACCTTATTTTTGACGAGGGGAAATTAA
TAGGTTGTATTGATGTTGGACGAGTCGGAATCGCAGACCGATACCAGGATCTTGCCATCCTATGGAACTG
CCTCGGTGAGTTTTCTCCTTCATTACAGAAACGGCTTTTTCAAAAATATGGTATTGATAATCCTGATATG
AATAAATTGCAGTTTCATTTGATGCTCGATGAGTTTTTCTAATCAGAATTGGTTAATTGGTTGTAACACT
GGCAGAGCATTACGCTGACTTGACGGGACGGCGCAAGCTCATGACCAAAATCCCTTAACGTGAGTTACGC
GTCGTTCCACTGAGCGTCAGACCCCGTAGAAAAGATCAAAGGATCTTCTTGAGATCCTTTTTTTCTGCGC
GTAATCTGCTGCTTGCAAACAAAAAAACCACCGCTACCAGCGGTGGTTTGTTTGCCGGATCAAGAGCTAC
CAACTCTTTTTCCGAAGGTAACTGGCTTCAGCAGAGCGCAGATACCAAATACTGTTCTTCTAGTGTAGCC
GTAGTTAGGCCACCACTTCAAGAACTCTGTAGCACCGCCTACATACCTCGCTCTGCTAATCCTGTTACCA
GTGGCTGCTGCCAGTGGCGATAAGTCGTGTCTTACCGGGTTGGACTCAAGACGATAGTTACCGGATAAGG
CGCAGCGGTCGGGCTGAACGGGGGGTTCGTGCACACAGCCCAGCTTGGAGCGAACG
