>Addgene plasmid #164956 | pENTR-D-TOPO-kcnn1a | addgene full sequence | sequence record 329338 | M13pUC-Fwd 5'-CCCAGTCACGACGTTGTAAAACG-3'
NNNNNGNNNNNNNNNNNNNNAGCTNNNCCAATAATGATTTTATTTTGACTGATAGTGACCTGTTCGTTGC
AACAAATTGATGAGCAATGCTTTTTTATAATGCCAACTTTGTACAAAAAAGCAGGCTCCGCGGCCGCCCC
CTTCACCATGCGGCATCGGCACGCGGGCCATGCGGCATCGGCACGCGGGCCATGCGGCATCGGCACGCGG
GAGCTGTCCACCAGCAGCACAGCAACGACGCGGACGCTCGTGACAGTCCAAAAGAAGCATCTTGTCCAGT
CGCCCCGCTCTTTAGTCTGCCGCCCCCACCGCCATCGATAAAGGAGCGATCCACCTCCTCACATAACAAC
CGACATGTACAGTCCTGTCCGGACCGCGGCACCAGGAACGACGAGTGCCTGCCTTTGACCGGCCACTGCA
GCCTCGCGCAGGGAGCGCGCACCGACCGTCAGCCTTACGACAACCTGCCGCATCCGTTTCCAGGGGCCTC
ATCTGGCTATCAGTGTCATTCAGAGGGGAGCCATTCTCCTCAGCAGAGATCTTCCGTTTCCCCGCAGCCC
TCCCCATCTGAACTGCTGCCGCCGCCTCTGCCTTCGCACATTTCTAATACGCGGGATACGCGCCAAAAGA
GTGCTAATTACAAACAAGACATCGTACAGCGTCGCGTCGGGGAGGGGGGGCGTCGAGACCAATACCAGTT
GCTGCAGCAACCTTGTTATAATCAACAAAGGGACCCCTCCTTTGAGCCACTCTTGCCAAACTCTAGTCAA
GGACACGTAAATGAGCGCGAGGAAGCCGAGAAGGAGAGGCAATTAATTGAGCCTCAGGCTCAGTTACTGT
TGGGCAGCAGCTTGCCGATCAACTACTGCATCGGCGGATCGGGGCAAGTGTGCAGAAACAAGCAGGCGCC
GCTGTTGCAGCATCAGCATCAGCAGGCTCGCGCGCANGAGCACAGCCTCCAGCAGCAGCACAGTGACCGA
GACAGCNGNACCANGNAGGGGAAAATCGCGCTCTGTCAGCCGTATCGATGCNN
